Addgene plasmid #14040: pCMV5 DPC4 (1-514)
Depositing lab: Joan Massague. Depositing organization: Memorial Sloan-Kettering Cancer Center. Publication: Partnership between DPC4 and SMAD proteins in TGF-beta signalling pathways. Lagna G, Hata A, Hemmati-Brivanlou A, Massague J. Nature. 1996 Oct 31. 383(6603):832-6. 10.1038/383832a0 PubMed 8893010.
Backbone
  Vector backbone: pCMV5
  Backbone size w/o insert (bp): 4700
  Vector type: Mammalian Expression
Growth in bacteria
  Bacterial resistance: Ampicillin, 100 μg/mL
  Growth temperature: 37°C
  Growth strain: DH5alpha
  Copy number: High Copy
Gene/Insert
  Gene/Insert name: DPC4 (1-514) (alt name: DPC4)
  Species: H. sapiens (human)
  Insert size (bp): 1600
  Mutation: R515 was mutated into a stop codon. AGA to TGA. Dominant negative mutant.
  Entrez Gene: SMAD4 (a.k.a. DPC4, JIP, MADH4, MYHRS)
  Cloning method: Restriction Enzyme; 5′ cloning site HindIII (not destroyed); 3′ cloning site BamHI (not destroyed)
  Sequencing primers: 5′ CMV Forward
Terms and licenses: Academic/Nonprofit Terms; Industry Terms: Not Available to Industry
Depositor comments: Dominant negative mutant of DPC4. See article and author's map for more information.
How to cite: pCMV5 DPC4 (1-514) was a gift from Joan Massague (Addgene plasmid # 14040 ; http://n2t.net/addgene:14040 ; RRID:Addgene_14040)
