[The description below was written by a language model from this plasmid's Addgene catalogue record.]
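Description:
pCMV5 DPC4 (1-514) is a mammalian expression plasmid built on the pCMV5 backbone (about 4.7 kb without insert), a vector in which the inserted coding sequence is transcribed from the cytomegalovirus immediate-early promoter; the listing of a CMV forward sequencing primer is consistent with this arrangement. It is maintained in E. coli as a high-copy plasmid under ampicillin selection. The record does not list a mammalian selection marker, epitope tag or reporter, and no feature table is provided, so details such as the polyadenylation signal or origin type are not documented here.

The insert, roughly 1.6 kb and cloned between HindIII and BamHI sites that both remain intact, is human DPC4, now known as SMAD4, the common partner SMAD that associates with receptor-activated SMAD proteins to relay TGF-beta family signals to the nucleus. In this version the codon for arginine 515 has been changed to a stop codon by a single base substitution, so translation terminates after residue 514 and yields a protein lacking its extreme C-terminus. The depositor describes this truncated product as a dominant negative mutant, meaning that when overexpressed it is expected to interfere with the function of the endogenous wild-type protein.

The construct is suited to transient transfection of mammalian cells to block DPC4/SMAD4-dependent signalling. This allows tests of whether a given TGF-beta-related response requires this factor, in line with the associated work on the partnership between DPC4 and other SMAD proteins in these pathways.
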