>Addgene plasmid #14040 | pCMV5 DPC4 (1-514) | addgene partial sequence | sequence record 21493 | CMV-F 5'-CGCAAATGGGCGGTAGGCGTG-3'
GAGCTCGTTTAGTGAACCGTCAGAATTCAGATTCTGGTACCACGCGTATCGATAAGCTTGATTTAAAAGG
AAAAACTTGAACAAATGGACAATATGTCTATTACGAATACACCAACAAGTAATGATGCCTGTCTGAGCAT
TGTGCATAGTTTGATGTGCCATAGACAAGGTGGAGAGAGTGAAACATTTGCAAAAAGAGCAATTGAAAGT
TTGGTAAAGAAGCTGAAGGAGAAAAAAGATGAATTGGATTCTTTAATAACAGCTATAACTACAAATGGAG
CTCATCCTAGTAAATGTGTTACCATACAGAGAACATTGGATGGGAGGCTTCAGGTGGCTGGTCGGAAAGG
ATTTCCTCATGTGATCTATGCCCGTCTCTGGAGGTGGCCTGATCTTCACAAAAATGAACTAAAACATGTT
AAATATTGTCAGTATGCGTTTGACTTAAAATGTGATAGTGTCTGTGTGAATCCATATCACTACGAACGAG
TTGTATCACCTGGAATTGATCTCTCAGGATTAACACTGCAGAGTAATGCTCCATCAAGTATGATGGTGAA
GGATGAATATGTGCATGACTTTGAGGGACAGCCATCGTTGTCCACTGAAGGACATTCAATTCAAACCATC
CAGCATCCACCAAGTAATCGTGCATCGACAGAGACATACAGCACCCCAGCTCTGTTAGCCCCATCTGAGT
CTAATGCTACCAGCACTGCCAACTTTCCCAACATTCCTGTGGC
